>Addgene plasmid #212413 | pTwist-SARS-CoV-2 Spike-deltaC18 T95I (ATA) | addgene full sequence | sequence record 431645 | Addgene NGS Result
ATGTTTGTGTTCCTCGTTCTCCTGCCCCTCGTTTCTTCCCAATGCGTGAACCTCACAACTAGAACGCAGC
TCCCACCCGCTTACACGAACTCTTTTACTCGTGGAGTATACTATCCCGATAAAGTCTTTAGGTCCAGTGT
CCTTCATTCTACTCAAGACCTTTTCCTGCCATTCTTCTCAAATGTCACCTGGTTCCATGCTATCCACGTT
TCTGGCACCAACGGAACTAAACGATTTGATAATCCCGTCTTGCCATTTAACGATGGCGTATACTTTGCCT
CAATAGAGAAGTCCAACATTATCCGGGGATGGATATTTGGCACCACCCTGGACTCCAAGACACAGTCTCT
CCTCATTGTGAACAACGCCACCAATGTCGTCATCAAAGTCTGTGAATTTCAATTTTGTAACGATCCCTTT
CTCGGGGTTTATTATCATAAGAATAACAAGTCTTGGATGGAGTCAGAGTTCCGCGTTTACAGTTCCGCTA
ACAACTGTACTTTTGAGTACGTTTCCCAACCATTTCTCATGGATCTTGAAGGGAAGCAAGGCAACTTCAA
GAATCTCCGCGAATTTGTGTTTAAGAATATAGACGGCTACTTCAAAATTTATAGCAAGCATACCCCGATA
AATCTGGTTCGGGATCTCCCTCAAGGCTTCTCCGCGTTGGAACCCCTCGTGGACTTGCCGATTGGCATCA
ACATCACCCGGTTCCAAACCCTTCTTGCCCTTCATCGAAGCTACCTCACGCCTGGCGACAGTAGTAGTGG
TTGGACAGCGGGCGCAGCAGCCTACTATGTGGGATATTTGCAACCACGCACCTTTCTTCTCAAATATAAC
GAAAACGGAACAATTACCGATGCCGTAGACTGTGCCCTCGATCCCCTGTCCGAAACTAAATGCACACTCA
AGTCCTTCACAGTTGAGAAAGGCATATACCAAACCAGTAACTTCCGCGTCCAACCCACCGAATCCATTGT
TCGATTCCCTAACATCACCAATTTGTGTCCTTTCGGTGAAGTATTTAATGCCACTCGATTTGCATCAGTT
TATGCCTGGAATCGCAAGCGAATATCAAATTGTGTTGCAGATTATAGTGTCCTGTATAATAGCGCATCAT
TCAGCACTTTTAAGTGTTATGGGGTCAGCCCTACGAAATTGAATGACTTGTGTTTTACCAACGTTTACGC
AGATTCTTTCGTCATACGCGGCGACGAAGTCCGACAGATTGCACCGGGGCAAACCGGAAAGATAGCAGAC
TATAATTATAAGTTGCCGGATGACTTCACCGGCTGCGTTATAGCATGGAACTCCAATAATCTCGATTCAA
AAGTCGGCGGCAACTATAATTATCTTTACCGCCTGTTTCGCAAGTCAAATCTGAAGCCCTTTGAACGTGA
CATCTCCACCGAAATTTATCAAGCTGGCAGCACCCCATGTAATGGAGTGGAAGGGTTTAACTGTTATTTT
CCCCTTCAATCATACGGATTTCAACCAACAAATGGGGTGGGCTATCAACCATATCGGGTGGTAGTCTTGA
GCTTTGAGCTGCTCCACGCACCGGCTACAGTTTGCGGACCGAAGAAAAGCACTAACCTGGTGAAGAATAA
ATGTGTGAACTTCAACTTTAATGGGCTCACCGGAACAGGGGTGCTGACAGAATCAAACAAGAAATTTCTC
CCTTTTCAACAATTTGGTAGAGACATTGCCGATACCACAGATGCCGTCCGCGATCCGCAAACACTGGAAA
TCCTCGATATAACACCCTGTAGCTTCGGCGGGGTCAGCGTGATAACTCCCGGAACGAACACATCCAACCA
AGTGGCTGTCCTGTATCAAGATGTCAACTGTACCGAAGTCCCTGTGGCGATACACGCCGACCAACTGACA
CCCACCTGGAGAGTCTACTCAACAGGTTCCAATGTCTTTCAAACTAGAGCGGGTTGTCTCATTGGCGCTG
AGCATGTCAATAATTCATACGAATGTGATATTCCTATTGGGGCAGGAATCTGTGCGTCTTATCAAACTCA
AACGAACTCACCACGGCGCGCTCGCTCAGTAGCCAGCCAGTCCATAATCGCCTATACCATGAGTCTCGGG
GCTGAGAACTCCGTGGCTTATTCAAACAATTCCATCGCAATCCCAACTAACTTTACCATTAGCGTTACCA
CGGAAATCTTGCCCGTCAGCATGACTAAGACGAGCGTAGACTGTACGATGTATATCTGTGGGGATTCCAC
CGAGTGTAGCAACCTCTTGCTTCAATACGGGTCTTTCTGTACTCAACTCAACCGAGCATTGACCGGAATT
GCGGTCGAACAAGACAAGAATACCCAAGAGGTGTTCGCACAAGTAAAGCAAATATACAAAACGCCGCCAA
TCAAAGATTTTGGCGGGTTTAATTTTAGCCAAATACTGCCAGACCCATCTAAGCCTTCAAAACGCAGCTT
TATCGAGGATCTGCTGTTCAACAAAGTTACGTTGGCTGACGCGGGTTTCATTAAGCAGTATGGGGATTGT
TTGGGAGACATTGCGGCCCGCGACCTTATCTGTGCTCAAAAATTCAATGGGTTGACAGTTCTGCCCCCTC
TGCTCACTGATGAGATGATTGCACAGTATACATCAGCATTGTTGGCAGGAACCATTACATCCGGCTGGAC
TTTTGGCGCGGGTGCGGCCCTTCAAATACCTTTCGCTATGCAAATGGCTTACAGATTCAATGGGATTGGT
GTCACGCAAAATGTATTGTATGAAAATCAGAAGCTGATCGCTAATCAATTTAACAGCGCGATTGGCAAGA
TCCAAGATTCACTGTCAAGCACAGCGTCCGCCCTCGGCAAACTCCAAGATGTTGTGAATCAAAACGCCCA
GGCCCTGAATACCCTCGTGAAGCAACTGAGTTCTAACTTCGGCGCAATCTCCAGCGTCCTCAACGACATA
TTGTCCAGACTTGATAAGGTGGAAGCCGAGGTGCAAATTGATCGGCTCATCACAGGCAGGCTCCAGTCAC
TCCAAACTTATGTGACACAACAGTTGATCCGGGCTGCTGAGATACGAGCAAGCGCCAACCTGGCCGCCAC
TAAAATGTCAGAGTGCGTGCTCGGGCAGTCCAAACGGGTTGACTTTTGTGGCAAGGGCTATCACTTGATG
TCCTTCCCCCAATCCGCCCCACATGGAGTGGTCTTTCTCCACGTCACTTATGTCCCTGCTCAAGAGAAGA
ACTTTACGACAGCTCCAGCAATCTGTCACGATGGCAAAGCGCACTTTCCCAGGGAAGGCGTTTTCGTCAG
TAATGGCACGCATTGGTTTGTGACCCAAAGGAATTTCTATGAACCCCAAATCATAACCACTGACAATACA
TTTGTCTCAGGCAACTGTGATGTGGTCATTGGGATCGTGAACAACACGGTATATGATCCCCTGCAACCCG
AGTTGGATAGCTTCAAAGAGGAATTGGATAAATACTTTAAGAATCATACTTCACCCGATGTTGATCTCGG
GGACATATCAGGAATAAATGCAAGTGTCGTCAACATTCAGAAAGAGATTGATCGCCTTAATGAGGTCGCC
AAGAACTTGAATGAATCTTTGATCGACTTGCAAGAACTGGGCAAATACGAACAATATATTAAATGGCCCT
GGTACATTTGGTTGGGCTTTATCGCCGGACTTATAGCTATCGTTATGGTCACAATTATGTTGTGCTGTAT
GACTAGCTGTTGTTCCTGCTTGAAAGGATGTTGCAGTTGCGGATCTTGTTGTAAATAAAGGATCCTCTAG
AAGTTGTCTCCTCCTGCACTGACTGACTGATACAATCGATTTCTGGATCCGCAGGCCTAATCAACCTCTG
GATTACAAAATTTGTGAAAGATTGACTGGTATTCTTAACTATGTTGCTCCTTTTACGCTATGTGGATACG
CTGCTTTAATGCCTTTGTATCATGCTATTGCTTCCCGTATGGCTTTCATTTTCTCCTCCTTGTATAAATC
CTGGTTGCTGTCTCTTTATGAGGAGTTGTGGCCCGTTGTCAGGCAACGTGGCGTGGTGTGCACTGTGTTT
GCTGACGCAACCCCCACTGGTTGGGGCATTGCCACCACCTGTCAGCTCCTTTCCGGGACTTTCGCTTTCC
CCCTCCCTATTGCCACGGCGGAACTCATCGCCGCCTGCCTTGCCCGCTGCTGGACAGGGGCTCGGCTGTT
GGGCACTGACAATTCCGTGGTGTTGTCGGGGAAGCTGACGTCCTTTCCATGGCTGCTCGCCTGTGTTGCC
ACCTGGATTCTGCGCGGGACGTCCTTCTGCTACGTCCCTTCGGCCCTCAATCCAGCGGACCTTCCTTCCC
GCGGCCTGCTGCCGGCTCTGCGGCCTCTTCCGCGTCTTCGCCTTCGCCCTCAGACGAGTCGGATCTCCCT
TTGGGCCGCCTCCCCGCCTGTCTAGCTTGACTGACTGAGATACAGCGTACCTTCAGCTCACAGACATGAT
AAGATACATTGATGAGTTTGGACAAACCACAACTAGAATGCAGTGAAAAAAATGCTTTATTTGTGAAATT
TGTGATGCTATTGCTTTATTTGTAACCATTATAAGCTGCAATAAACAAGTTAACAACAACAATTGCATTC
ATTTTATGTTTCAGGTTCAGGGGGAGGTGTGGGAGGTTTTTTAAAGCAAGTAAAACCTCTACAAATGTGG
TATTGGCCCATCTCTATCGGTATCGTAGCATAACCCCTTGGGGCCTCTAAACGGGTCTTGAGGGGTTTTT
TGTGCCCCTCGGGCCGGATTGCTATCTACCGGCATTGGCGCAGAAAAAAATGCCTGATGCGACGCTGCGC
GTCTTATACTCCCACATATGCCAGATTCAGCAACGGATACGGCTTCCCCAACTTGCCCACTTCCATACGT
GTCCTCCTTACCAGAAATTTATCCTTAAGGTCGTCAGCTATCCTGCAGGCGATCTCTCGATTTCGATCAA
GACATTCCTTTAATGGTCTTTTCTGGACACCACTAGGGGTCAGAAGTAGTTCATCAAACTTTCTTCCCTC
CCTAATCTCATTGGTTACCTTGGGCTATCGAAACTTAATTAAGCGATCTGCATCTCAATTAGTCAGCAAC
CATAGTCCCGCCCCTAACTCCGCCCATCCCGCCCCTAACTCCGCCCAGTTCCGCCCATTCTCCGCCCCAT
CGCTGACTAATTTTTTTTATTTATGCAGAGGCCGAGGCCGCCTCGGCCTCTGAGCTATTCCAGAAGTAGT
GAGGAGGCTTTTTTGGAGGCCTAGGCTTTTGCAAAGGAGGTAGCCAACATGATTGAACAAGATGGATTGC
ACGCAGGTTCTCCCGCCGCTTGGGTGGAGAGGCTATTCGGCTATGACTGGGCACAACAGACAATCGGCTG
CTCTGATGCCGCCGTGTTCCGGCTGTCAGCGCAGGGGCGCCCGGTTCTTTTTGTCAAGACCGACCTGTCC
GGTGCCCTGAATGAACTCCAGGACGAGGCAGCGCGGCTATCGTGGCTGGCCACGACGGGCGTTCCTTGCG
CAGCTGTGCTCGACGTTGTCACTGAAGCGGGAAGGGACTGGCTGCTATTGGGCGAAGTGCCGGGGCAGGA
TCTCCTGTCATCTCACCTTGCTCCTGCCGAGAAAGTATCCATCATGGCTGATGCAATGCGGCGGCTGCAT
ACGCTTGATCCGGCTACCTGCCCATTCGACCACCAAGCGAAACATCGCATCGAGCGAGCACGTACTCGGA
TGGAAGCCGGTCTTGTCGATCAGGATGATCTGGACGAAGAGCATCAGGGGCTCGCGCCAGCCGAACTGTT
CGCCAGGCTCAAGGCGCGGATGCCCGACGGCGAGGATCTCGTCGTGACCCACGGCGATGCCTGCTTGCCG
AATATCATGGTGGAAAATGGCCGCTTTTCTGGATTCATCGACTGTGGCCGGCTGGGTGTGGCGGACCGCT
ATCAGGACATAGCGTTGGCTACCCGTGATATTGCTGAAGAGCTTGGCGGCGAATGGGCTGACCGCTTCCT
CGTGCTTTACGGTATCGCCGCTCCCGATTCGCAGCGCATCGCCTTCTATCGCCTTCTTGACGAGTTCTTC
TAGTATGTAAGCCCTGTGCCTTCTAGTTGCCAGCCATCTGTTGTTTGCCCCTCCCCCGTGCCTTCCTTGA
CCCTGGAAGGTGCCACTCCCACTGTCCTTTCCTAATAAAATGAGGAAATTGCATCGCATTGTCTGAGTAG
GTGTCATTCTATTCTGGGGGGTGGGGTGGGGCAGGACAGCAAGGGGGAGGATTGGGAAGACAATAGCAGG
CATGCTGGGGATGCGGTGGGCTCTATGGTTAATTAACCAGTCAAGTCAGCTACTTGGCGAGATCGACTTG
TCTGGGTTTCGACTACGCTCAGAATTGCGTCAGTCAAGTTCGATCTGGTCCTTGCTATTGCACCCGTTCT
CCGATTACGAGTTTCATTTAAATCATGTGAGCAAAAGGCCAGCAAAAGGCCAGGAACCGTAAAAAGGCCG
CGTTGCTGGCGTTTTTCCATAGGCTCCGCCCCCCTGACGAGCATCACAAAAATCGACGCTCAAGTCAGAG
GTGGCGAAACCCGACAGGACTATAAAGATACCAGGCGTTTCCCCCTGGAAGCTCCCTCGTGCGCTCTCCT
GTTCCGACCCTGCCGCTTACCGGATACCTGTCCGCCTTTCTCCCTTCGGGAAGCGTGGCGCTTTCTCATA
GCTCACGCTGTAGGTATCTCAGTTCGGTGTAGGTCGTTCGCTCCAAGCTGGGCTGTGTGCACGAACCCCC
CGTTCAGCCCGACCGCTGCGCCTTATCCGGTAACTATCGTCTTGAGTCCAACCCGGTAAGACACGACTTA
TCGCCACTGGCAGCAGCCACTGGTAACAGGATTAGCAGAGCGAGGTATGTAGGCGGTGCTACAGAGTTCT
TGAAGTGGTGGCCTAACTACGGCTACACTAGAAGAACAGTATTTGGTATCTGCGCTCTGCTGAAGCCAGT
TACCTTCGGAAAAAGAGTTGGTAGCTCTTGATCCGGCAAACAAACCACCGCTGGTAGCGGTGGTTTTTTT
GTTTGCAAGCAGCAGATTACGCGCAGAAAAAAAGGATCTCAAGAAGATCCTTTGATCTTTTCTACGGGGT
CTGACGCTCAGTGGAACGAAAACTCACGTTAAGGGATTTTGGTCATGAGATTATCAAAAAGGATCTTCAC
CTAGATCCTTTTAAATTAAAAATGAAGTTTTAAATCAATCTAAAGTATATATGAGTAAACTTGGTCTGAC
AGTTACCAATGCTTAATCAGTGAGGCACCTATCTCAGCGATCTGTCTATTTCGTTCATCCATAGTTGCAT
TTAAATTTCCGAACTCTCCAAGGCCCTCGTCGGAAAATCTTCAAACCTTTCGTCCGATCCATCTTGCAGG
CTACCTCTCGAACGAACTATCGCAAGTCTCTTGGCCGGCCTTGCGCCTTGGCTATTGCTTGGCAGCGCCT
ATCGCCAGGTATTACTCCAATCCCGAATATCCGAGATCGGGATCACCCGAGAGAAGTTCAACCTACATCC
TCAATCCCGATCTATCCGAGATCCGAGGAATATCGAAATCGGGGCGCGCCTGGTGTACCGAGAACGATCC
TCTCAGTGCGAGTCTCGACGATCCATATCGTTGCTTGGCAGTCAGCCAGTCGGAATCCAGCTTGGGACCC
AGGAAGTCCAATCGTCAGATATTGTACTCAAGCCTGGTCACGGCAGCGTACCGATCTGTTTAAACCTAGA
TATTGATAGTCTGATCGGTCAACGTATAATCGAGTCCTAGCTTTTGCAAACATCTATCAAGAGACAGGAT
CAGCAGGAGGCTTTCGCATGAGTATTCAACATTTCCGTGTCGCCCTTATTCCCTTTTTTGCGGCATTTTG
CCTTCCTGTTTTTGCTCACCCAGAAACGCTGGTGAAAGTAAAAGATGCTGAAGATCAGTTGGGTGCGCGA
GTGGGTTACATCGAACTGGATCTCAACAGCGGTAAGATCCTTGAGAGTTTTCGCCCCGAAGAACGCTTTC
CAATGATGAGCACTTTTAAAGTTCTGCTATGTGGCGCGGTATTATCCCGTATTGACGCCGGGCAAGAGCA
ACTCGGTCGCCGCATACACTATTCTCAGAATGACTTGGTTGAGTATTCACCAGTCACAGAAAAGCATCTT
ACGGATGGCATGACAGTAAGAGAATTATGCAGTGCTGCCATAACCATGAGTGATAACACTGCGGCCAACT
TACTTCTGACAACGATTGGAGGACCGAAGGAGCTAACCGCTTTTTTGCACAACATGGGGGATCATGTAAC
TCGCCTTGATCGTTGGGAACCGGAGCTGAATGAAGCCATACCAAACGACGAGCGTGACACCACGATGCCT
GTAGCAATGGCAACAACCTTGCGTAAACTATTAACTGGCGAACTACTTACTCTAGCTTCCCGGCAACAGT
TGATAGACTGGATGGAGGCGGATAAAGTTGCAGGACCACTTCTGCGCTCGGCCCTTCCGGCTGGCTGGTT
TATTGCTGATAAATCTGGAGCCGGTGAGCGTGGGTCTCGCGGTATCATTGCAGCACTGGGGCCAGATGGT
AAGCCCTCCCGTATCGTAGTTATCTACACGACGGGGAGTCAGGCAACTATGGATGAACGAAATAGACAGA
TCGCTGAGATAGGTGCCTCACTGATTAAGCATTGGTAACCGATTCTAGGTGCATTGGCGCAGAAAAAAAT
GCCTGATGCGACGCTGCGCGTCTTATACTCCCACATATGCCAGATTCAGCAACGGATACGGCTTCCCCAA
CTTGCCCACTTCCATACGTGTCCTCCTTACCAGAAATTTATCCTTAAGATCCCGAATCGTTTAAACTCGA
CTCTGGCTCTATCGAATCTCCGTCGTTTCGAGCTTACGCGAACAGCCGTGGCGCTCATTTGCTCGTCGGG
CATCGAATCTCGTCAGCTATCGTCAGCTTACCTTTTTGGCAGCGATCGCGGCTCCCGACATCTTGGACCA
TTAGCTCCACAGGTATCTTCTTCCCTCTAGTGGTCATAACAGCAGCTTCAGCTACCTCTCAATTCAAAAA
ACCCCTCAAGACCCGTTTAGAGGCCCCAAGGGGTTATGCTATCAATCGTTGCGTTACACACACAAAAAAC
CAACACACATCCATCTTCGATGGATAGCGATTTTATTATCTAACTGCTGATCGAGTGTAGCCAGATCTAG
TAATCAATTACGGGGTCATTAGTTCATAGCCCATATATGGAGTTCCGCGTTACATAACTTACGGTAAATG
GCCCGCCTGGCTGACCGCCCAACGACCCCCGCCCATTGACGTCAATAATGACGTATGTTCCCATAGTAAC
GCCAATAGGGACTTTCCATTGACGTCAATGGGTGGAGTATTTACGGTAAACTGCCCACTTGGCAGTACAT
CAAGTGTATCATATGCCAAGTACGCCCCCTATTGACGTCAATGACGGTAAATGGCCCGCCTGGCATTATG
CCCAGTACATGACCTTATGGGACTTTCCTACTTGGCAGTACATCTACGTATTAGTCATCGCTATTACCAT
GCTGATGCGGTTTTGGCAGTACATCAATGGGCGTGGATAGCGGTTTGACTCACGGGGATTTCCAAGTCTC
CACCCCATTGACGTCAATGGGAGTTTGTTTTGGCACCAAAATCAACGGGACTTTCCAAAATGTCGTAACA
ACTCCGCCCCATTGACGCAAATGGGCGGTAGGCGTGTACGGTGGGAGGTCTATATAAGCAGAGCTGGTTT
AGTGAACCGTCAGATCGCCTGGAGACGCCATCCACGCTGTTTTGACCTCCATAGAAGACACCGGGACCGA
TCCAGCCTCCCCTCGAAGCTTACATGTGGTACCGAGCTCGGATCCTGAGAACTTCAGGGTGAGTCTATGG
GACCCTTGATGTTTTCTTTCCCCTTCTTTTCTATGGTTAAGTTCATGTCATAGGAAGGGGAGAAGTAACA
GGGTACACATATTGACCAAATCAGGGTAATTTTGCATTTGTAATTTTAAAAAATGCTTTCTTCTTTTAAT
ATACTTTTTTGTTTATCTTATTTCTAATACTTTCCCTAATCTCTTTCTTTCAGGGCAATAATGATACAAT
GTATCATGCCTCTTTGCACCATTCTAAAGAATAACAGTGATAATTTCTGGGTTAAGGCAATAGCAATATT
TCTGCATATAAATATTTCTGCATATAAATTGTAACTGATGTAAGAGGTTTCATATTGCTAATAGCAGCTA
CAATCCAGCTACCATTCTGCTTTTATTTTATGGTTGGGATAAGGCTGGATTATTCTGAGTCCAAGCTAGG
CCCTTTTGCTAATCATGTTCATACCTCTTATCTTCCTCCCACAGCTCCTGGGCAACGTGCTGGTCTGTGT
GCTGGCCCATCACTTTGGCAAAGGCGGCCGCC
Features (pLannotate 1.2.2; 21 found; start..end, strand, type, name):
      1..3765    +  CDS            S: SPIKE_SARS2 - Experimental evidence at protein level: Swiss-Prot protein existence level 1. [Spike glycoprotein]: May down-regulate host tetherin (BST2) by lysosomal degradation, thereby counteracting its antiviral activity. From Severe acute respiratory syndrome coronavirus 2 (2019-nCoV) (SARS-CoV-2).
   3839..4427    +  misc_feature   WPRE: woodchuck hepatitis virus posttranscriptional regulatory element
   4480..4601    -  polyA_signal   SV40 poly(A) signal: SV40 polyadenylation signal
   4624..4693    -  CDS            large T antigen (fragment): large T antigen from SV40 (simian virus 40)
   4716..4762    +  terminator     T7 terminator: transcription terminator for bacteriophage T7 RNA polymerase
   4792..4928    +  terminator     rrnG terminator: transcription terminator from the E. coli ribosomal RNA rrnG operon (Albrechtsen et al., 1991)
   4973..5044    +  misc_feature   3' β-globin insulator: insulator downstream of the human β-globin locus (Farrell et al., 2002)
   5089..5285    +  promoter       SV40 promoter: SV40 early promoter
   5299..6090    +  CDS            neo: KKA2_KLEPN - Also known as kan, nptII. Experimental evidence at protein level: Swiss-Prot protein existence level 1. Resistance to kanamycin, neomycin, paromomycin, ribostamycin, butirosin and gentamicin B. From Klebsiella pneumoniae.
   6104..6328    +  polyA_signal   bGH poly(A) signal: bovine growth hormone polyadenylation signal
   6524..7112    -  rep_origin     ori: high-copy-number ColE1/pMB1/pBR322/pUC origin of replication
   7284..7348    -  CDS            bla(M) (fragment): β-lactamase lacking the signal sequence; bla(M); allows cytosolic expression of β-lactamase
   7858..8718    +  CDS            AmpR: β-lactamase; bla; confers resistance to ampicillin, carbenicillin, and related antibiotics
   8731..8867    +  terminator     rrnG terminator: transcription terminator from the E. coli ribosomal RNA rrnG operon (Albrechtsen et al., 1991)
   9019..9090    +  misc_feature   5' β-globin insulator: insulator upstream of the human β-globin locus (Farrell et al., 2002)
   9095..9141    -  terminator     T7 terminator: transcription terminator for bacteriophage T7 RNA polymerase
   9159..9207    -  polyA_signal   poly(A) signal: synthetic polyadenylation signal
   9288..9591    +  enhancer       CMV enhancer: human cytomegalovirus immediate early enhancer
   9664..9681    -  promoter       CMV promoter (fragment): human cytomegalovirus (CMV) immediate early promoter
   9744..9795    +  promoter       CMVd2 promoter: truncated human cytomegalovirus (CMV) immediate early promoter that yields moderately reduced expression relative to the full-length promoter
   9929..10404   +  intron         β-globin intron: internally truncated intron from human β-globin
