[The description below was written by a language model from this plasmid's Addgene catalogue record and pLannotate feature annotations shown in this document.]
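Description:
pTwist-SARS-CoV-2 Spike-deltaC18 T95I (ATA) is a mammalian expression plasmid built on the Twist pTwist-CMV-BetaGlobin-WPRE-Neo backbone. It encodes the SARS-CoV-2 spike glycoprotein carrying the single substitution T95I. The name indicates two further details: an 18-residue deletion from the cytoplasmic tail (deltaC18), a truncation commonly used to improve spike incorporation into pseudotyped particles, and apparently the use of an ATA codon for the introduced isoleucine. The annotated spike coding sequence spans about 3.8 kb, which is consistent with a slightly shortened open reading frame. The plasmid is maintained at high copy in E. coli through a ColE1/pUC-type origin and is selected with ampicillin via the AmpR β-lactamase gene.

The catalogue lists the promoter as CAG, but the feature table and the backbone name point instead to a CMV enhancer and CMV promoter elements followed by a truncated human β-globin intron just upstream of the spike gene. The promoter assignment is therefore inconsistent within the record. Downstream of the insert, a WPRE enhances transcript stability and expression, and an SV40 polyadenylation signal is annotated nearby, although on the opposite strand. The expression unit is flanked by short 5' and 3' β-globin insulator elements and by bacterial and T7 terminators, which help isolate it from neighbouring transcription. A separate cassette with an SV40 early promoter, the neo gene and a bGH poly(A) signal permits G418 selection in mammalian cells.

The stated purpose is pseudovirus production. The plasmid supplies the mutant spike as the envelope protein, allowing the effect of T95I on entry and on antibody neutralisation to be assessed. The associated study concerns viral escape from vaccine-induced humoral immunity.
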