Addgene plasmid #212413: pTwist-SARS-CoV-2 Spike-deltaC18 T95I (ATA)
Purpose: Encodes SARS-CoV-2 spike T95I for pseudovirus production
Depositing lab: Alejandro Balazs. Depositing organization: Massachusetts General Hospital. Publication: Ongoing evolution of SARS-CoV-2 drives escape from mRNA vaccine-induced humoral immunity. Roederer AL, Cao Y, Denis KS, Sheehan ML, Li CJ, Lam EC, Gregory DJ, Poznansky MC, Iafrate AJ, Canaday DH, Gravenstein S, Garcia-Beltran WF, Balazs AB. medRxiv [Preprint]. 2024 Mar 7:2024.03.05.24303815. doi: 10.1101/2024.03.05.24303815. PubMed 38496628.
Backbone
  Vector backbone: pTwist-CMV-BetaGlobin-WPRE-Neo
  Backbone manufacturer: Twist
  Vector type: Mammalian Expression
Growth in bacteria
  Bacterial resistance: Ampicillin, 100 μg/mL
  Growth temperature: 37°C
  Growth strain: DH5alpha
  Copy number: High Copy
Gene/Insert
  Gene/Insert name: SARS-CoV-2 Spike T95I
  Species: Severe acute respiratory syndrome coronavirus 2
  Mutation: T95I
  Entrez Gene: S (a.k.a. GU280_gp02, spike glycoprotein)
  Promoter: CAG
  Cloning method: Ligation Independent Cloning
Terms and licenses: Academic/Nonprofit Terms; Industry Terms: Not Available to Industry
Depositor comments: Please visit https://www.medrxiv.org/content/10.1101/2024.03.05.24303815v1 for medRxiv preprint.
How to cite: pTwist-SARS-CoV-2 Spike-deltaC18 T95I (ATA) was a gift from Alejandro Balazs (Addgene plasmid # 212413 ; http://n2t.net/addgene:212413 ; RRID:Addgene_212413)
